>Addgene plasmid #105036 | pKLV2-U6gRNA5(Pou5f1-g2)-PGKpuroBFP-W | depositor full sequence | sequence record 199138 | Full Sequence
CTAAATTGTAAGCGTTAATATTTTGTTAAAATTCGCGTTAAATTTTTGTTAAATCAGCTCATTTTTTAAC
CAATAGGCCGAAATCGGCAAAATCCCTTATAAATCAAAAGAATAGACCGAGATAGGGT
[37 nt withheld, positions 129-165]
AAAGAACGTGGACTCCAACGTCAAAGG
[49 nt withheld, positions 193-241]
T
[91 nt withheld, positions 243-333]
G
[124 nt withheld, positions 335-458]
CCCATTCGCCATTCAGGCTGCGCAACTGTTGGGAAGGGCGATCGGTGCGGGCCTCTTCGCTATTACGCCA
GCTGGCGAAAGGGGGATGTGCTGCAAGGCGATTAAGTTGGGTAACGCCAGGGTTTTCCCAGTCACGACGT
TGTAAAACGACGGCCAGTGAGCGCGCGTAATACGACTCACTATAGGGCGAATTGACTAGTACATAACTTA
CGGTAAATGGCCCGCCTGGCTGACCGCCCAACGACCCCCGCCCATTGACGTCAATAATGACGTATGTTCC
CATAGTAACGCCAATAGGGACTTTCCATTGACGTCAATGGGTGGAGTATTTACGGTAAACTGCCCACTTG
GCAGTACATCAAGTGTATCATATGCCAAGTACGCCCCCTATTGACGTCAATGACGGTAAATGGCCCGCCT
GGCATTATGCCCAGTACATGACCTTATGGGACTTTCCTACTTGGCAGTACATCTACGTATTAGTCATCGC
TATTACCATGGTGATGCGGTTTTGGCAGTACATCAATGGGCGTGGATAGCGGTTTGACTCACGGGGATTT
CCAAGTCTCCACCCCATTGACGTCAATGGGAGTTTGTTTTGGCACCAAAATCAACGGGACTTTCCAAAAT
GTCGTAACAACTCCGCCCCATTGACGCAAATGGGCGGTAGGCGTGTACGGTGGGAGGTCTATATAAGCAG
CGCGTTTTGCCTGTACTGGGTCTCTCTGGTTAGACCAGATCTGAGCCTGGGAGCTCTCTGGCTAACTAGG
GAACCCACTGCTTAAGCCTCAATAAAGCTTGCCTTGAGTGCTTCAAGTAGTGTGTGCCCGTCTGTTGTGT
GACTCTGGTAACTAGAGATCCCTCAGACCCTTTTAGTCAGTGTGGAAAATCTCTAGCAGTGGCGCCCGAA
CAGGGACTTGAAAGCGAAAGGGAAACCAGAGGAGCTCTCTCGACGCAGGACTCGGCTTGCTGAAGCGCGC
ACGGCAAGAGGCGAGGGGCGGCGACTGGTGAGTACGCCAAAAATTTTGACTAGCGGAGGCTAGAAGGAGA
GAGATGGGTGCGAGAGCGTCAGTATTAAGCGGGGGAGAATTAGATCGCGATGGGAAAAAATTCGGTTAAG
GCCAGGGGGAAAGAAAAAATATAAATTAAAACATATAGTATGGGCAAGCAGGGAGCTAGAACGATTCGCA
GTTAATCCTGGCCTGTTAGAAACATCAGAAGGCTGTAGACAAATACTGGGACAGCTACAACCATCCCTTC
AGACAGGATCAGAAGAACTTAGATCATTATATAATACAGTAGCAACCCTCTATTGTGTGCATCAAAGGAT
AGAGATAAAAGACACCAAGGAAGCTTTAGACAAGATAGAGGAAGAGCAAAACAAAAGTAAGACCACCGCA
CAGCAAGCGGCCGGCCGCGCTGATCTTCAGACCTGGAGGAGGAGATATGAGGGACAATTGGAGAAGTGAA
TTATATAAATATAAAGTAGTAAAAATTGAACCATTAGGAGTAGCACCCACCAAGGCAAAGAGAAGAGTGG
TGCAGAGAGAAAAAAGAGCAGTGGGAATAGGAGCTTTGTTCCTTGGGTTCTTGGGAGCAGCAGGAAGCAC
TATGGGCGCAGCGTCAATGACGCTGACGGTACAGGCCAGACAATTATTGTCTGGTATAGTGCAGCAGCAG
AACAATTTGCTGAGGGCTATTGAGGCGCAACAGCATCTGTTGCAACTCACAGTCTGGGGCATCAAGCAGC
TCCAGGCAAGAATCCTGGCTGTGGAAAGATACCTAAAGGATCAACAGCTCCTGGGGATTTGGGGTTGCTC
TGGAAAACTCATTTGCACCACTGCTGTGCCTTGGAATGCTAGTTGGAGTAATAAATCTCTGGAACAGATT
TGGAATCACACGACCTGGATGGAGTGGGACAGAGAAATTAACAATTACACAAGCTTAATACACTCCTTAA
TTGAAGAATCGCAAAACCAGCAAGAAAAGAATGAACAAGAATTATTGGAATTAGATAAATGGGCAAGTTT
GTGGAATTGGTTTAACATAACAAATTGGCTGTGGTATATAAAATTATTCATAATGATAGTAGGAGGCTTG
GTAGGTTTAAGAATAGTTTTTGCTGTACTTTCTATAGTGAATAGAGTTAGGCAGGGATATTCACCATTAT
CGTTTCAGACCCACCTCCCAACCCCGAGGGGACCCGACAGGCCCGAAGGAATAGAAGAAGAAGGTGGAGA
GAGAGACAGAGACAGATCCATTCGATTAGTGAACGGATCGGCACTGCGTGCGCCAATTCTGCAGACAAAT
GGCAGTATTCATCCACAATTTTAAAAGAAAAGGGGGGATTGGGGGGTACAGTGCAGGGGAAAGAATAGTA
GACATAATAGCAACAGACATACAAACTAAAGAATTACAAAAACAAATTACAAAAATTCAAAATTTTCGGG
TTTATTACAGGGACAGCAGAGATCCAGTTTGGTTAGTACCGGGCCCTACGCGTCCAAGGTCGGGCAGGAA
GAGGGCCTATTTCCCATGATTCCTTCATATTTGCATATACGATACAAGGCTGTTAGAGAGATAATTAGAA
TTAATTTGACTGTAAACACAAAGATATTAGTACAAAATACGTGACGTAGAAAGTAATAATTTCTTGGGTA
GTTTGCAGTTTTAAAATTATGTTTTAAAATGGACTATCATATGCTTACCGTAACTTGAAAGTATTTCGAT
TTCTTGGCTTTATATATCTTGTGGAAAGGACGAAACACCGCTAGTCCCCCAAGTTGGCGGTTTAAGAGCT
ATGCTGGAAACAGCATAGCAAGTTTAAATAAGGCTAGTCCGTTATCAACTTGAAAAAGTGGCACCGAGTC
GGTGCTTTTTTTGGATCCAATTCTACCGGGTAGGGGAGGCGCTTTTCCCAAGGCAGTCTGGAGCATGCGC
TTTAGCAGCCCCGCTGGGCACTTGGCGCTACACAAGTGGCCTCTGGCCTCGCACACATTCCACATCCACC
GGTAGGCGCCAACCGGCTCCGTTCTTTGGTGGCCCCTTCGCGCCACCTTCTACTCCTCCCCTAGTCAGGA
AGTTCCCCCCCGCCCCGCAGCTCGCGTCGTGCAGGACGTGACAAATGGAAGTAGCACGTCTCACTAGTCT
CGTGCAGATGGACAGCACCGCTGAGCAATGGAAGCGGGTAGGCCTTTGGGGCAGCGGCCAATAGCAGCTT
TGCTCCTTCGCTTTCTGGGCTCAGAGGCTGGGAAGGGGTGGGTCCGGGGGCGGGCTCAGGGGCGGGCTCA
GGGGCGGGGCGGGCGCCCGAAGGTCCTCCGGAGGCCCGGCATTCTGCACGCTTCAAAAGCGCACGTCTGC
CGCGCTGTTCTCCTCTTCCTCATCTCCGGGCCTTTCGACCTGCATCCATCTAGATCTCGAGCAGCTGAAG
CTTACCATGACCGAGTACAAGCCCACGGTGCGCCTCGCCACCCGCGACGACGTCCCCAGGGCCGTACGCA
CCCTCGCCGCCGCGTTCGCCGACTACCCCGCCACGCGCCACACCGTCGATCCGGACCGCCACATCGAGCG
GGTCACCGAGCTGCAAGAACTCTTCCTCACGCGCGTCGGGCTCGACATCGGCAAGGTGTGGGTCGCGGAC
GACGGCGCCGCGGTGGCGGTCTGGACCACGCCGGAGAGCGTCGAAGCGGGGGCGGTGTTCGCCGAGATCG
GCCCGCGCATGGCCGAGTTGAGCGGTTCCCGGCTGGCCGCGCAGCAACAGATGGAAGGCCTCCTGGCGCC
GCACCGGCCCAAGGAGCCCGCGTGGTTCCTGGCCACCGTCGGCGTCTCGCCCGACCACCAGGGCAAGGGT
CTGGGCAGCGCCGTCGTGCTCCCCGGAGTGGAGGCGGCCGAGCGCGCCGGGGTGCCCGCCTTCCTGGAGA
CCTCCGCGCCCCGCAACCTCCCCTTCTACGAGCGGCTCGGCTTCACCGTCACCGCCGACGTCGAGGTGCC
CGAAGGACCGCGCACCTGGTGCATGACCCGCAAGCCCGGTGCCGGCGGCGGGTCCGGAGGAGAGGGCAGA
GGAAGTCTCCTAACATGCGGTGACGTGGAGGAGAATCCTGGCCCAATGAGCGAGCTGATTAAGGAGAACA
TGCACATGAAGCTGTACATGGAGGGCACCGTGGACAACCATCACTTCAAGTGCACATCCGAGGGCGAAGG
CAAGCCCTACGAGGGCACCCAGACCATGAGAATCAAGGTGGTCGAGGGCGGCCCTCTCCCCTTCGCCTTC
GACATCCTGGCTACTAGCTTCCTCTACGGCAGCAAGACCTTCATCAACCACACCCAGGGCATCCCCGACT
TCTTCAAGCAGTCCTTCCCTGAGGGCTTCACATGGGAGAGAGTCACCACATACGAGGACGGGGGCGTGCT
GACCGCTACCCAGGACACCAGCCTCCAGGACGGCTGCCTCATCTACAACGTCAAGATCAGAGGGGTGAAC
TTCACATCCAACGGCCCTGTGATGCAGAAGAAAACACTCGGCTGGGAGGCCTTCACCGAGACGCTGTACC
CCGCTGACGGCGGCCTGGAAGGCAGAAACGACATGGCCCTGAAGCTCGTGGGCGGGAGCCATCTGATCGC
AAACATCAAGACCACATATAGATCCAAGAAACCCGCTAAGAACCTCAAGATGCCTGGCGTCTACTATGTG
GACTACAGACTGGAAAGAATCAAGGAGGCCAACAACGAGACCTACGTCGAGCAGCACGAGGTGGCAGTGG
CCAGATACTGCGACCTCCCTAGCAAACTGGGGCACAAGCTTAATTGAGCGGCCGCTCAACCTCTGGATTA
CAAAATTTGTGAAAGATTGACTGGTATTCTTAACTATGTTGCTCCTTTTACGCTATGTGGATACGCTGCT
TTAATGCCTTTGTATCATGCTATTGCTTCCCGTATGGCTTTCATTTTCTCCTCCTTGTATAAATCCTGGT
TGCTGTCTCTTTATGAGGAGTTGTGGCCCGTTGTCAGGCAACGTGGCGTGGTGTGCACTGTGTTTGCTGA
CGCAACCCCCACTGGTTGGGGCATTGCCACCACCTGTCAGCTCCTTTCCGGGACTTTCGCTTTCCCCCTC
CCTATTGCCACGGCGGAACTCATCGCCGCCTGCCTTGCCCGCTGCTGGACAGGGGCTCGGCTGTTGGGCA
CTGACAATTCCGTGGTGTTGTCGGGGAAATCATCGTCCTTTCCTTGGCTGCTCGCCTGTGTTGCCACCTG
GATTCTGCGCGGGACGTCCTTCTGCTACGTCCCTTCGGCCCTCAATCCAGCGGACCTTCCTTCCCGCGGC
CTGCTGCCGGCTCTGCGGCCTCTTCCGCGTCTACGCCTTCGCCCTCAGACGAGTCGGATCTCCCTTTGGG
CCGCCTCCCCGCAGGTACCTTTAAGACCAATGACTTACAAGGCAGCTGTAGATCTTAGCCACTTTTTAAA
AGAAAAGGGGGGACTGGAAGGGCTAATTCACTCCCAAAGAAGTCAAGATCTGCTTTTTGCCTGTACTGGG
TCTCTCTGGTTAGACCAGAGTCTCTCTGGTTAGACCAGATCTGAGCCTGGGAGCTCTCTGGCTAACTAGG
GAACCCACTGCTTAAGCCTCAATAAAGCTTGCCTTGAGTGCTTCAAGTAGTGTGTGCCCGTCTGTTGTGT
GACTCTGGTAACTAGAGATCCCTCAGACCCTTTTAGTCAGTGTGGAAAATCTCTAGCAGTTTAAACCCGC
TGATCAGCCTCGACTGTGCCTTCTAGTTGCCAGCCATCTGTTGTTTGCCCCTCCCCCGTGCCTTCCTTGA
CCCTGGAAGGTGCCACTCCCACTGTCCTTTCCTAATAAAATGAGGAAATTGCATCGCATTGTCTGAGTAG
GTGTCATTCTATTCTGGGGGGTGGGGTGGGGCAGGACAGCAAGGGGGAGGATTGGGAAGTCAATAGCAGG
CATGCTGGGGATGCGGTGGGCTCTATGGGCGGCCGTTAATTAAGCTTTTGTTCCCTTTAGTGAGGGTTAA
TTGCGCGCTTGGCGTAATCATGGTCATAGCTGTTTCCTGTGTGAAATTGTTATCCGCTCACAATTCCACA
CAACATACGAGCCGGAAGCATAAAGTGTAAAGCCTGGGGTGCCTAATGAGTGAGCTAACTCACATTAATT
GCGTTGCGCTCACTGCCCGCTTTCCAGTCGGGAAACCTGTCGTGCCAGCTGCATTAATGAATCGGCCAAC
GCGCGGGGAGAGGCGGTTTGCGTATTGGGCGCTCTTCCGCTTCCTCGCTCACTGACTCGCTGCGCTCGGT
CGTTCGGCTGCGGCGAGCGGTATCAGCTCACTCAAAGGCGGTAATACGGTTATCCACAGAATCAGGGGAT
AACGCAGGAAAGAACATGTGAGCAAAAGGCCAGCAAAAGGCCAGGAACCGTAAAAAGGCCGCGTTGCTGG
CGTTTTTCCATAGGCTCCGCCCCCCTGACGAGCATCACAAAAATCGACGCTCAAGTCAGAGGTGGCGAAA
CCCGACAGGACTATAAAGATACCAGGCGTTTCCCCCTGGAAGCTCCCTCGTGCGCTCTCCTGTTCCGACC
CTGCCGCTTACCGGATACCTGTCCGCCTTTCTCCCTTCGGGAAGCGTGGCGCTTTCTCATAGCTCACGCT
GTAGGTATCTCAGTTCGGTGTAGGTCGTTCGCTCCAAGCTGGGCTGTGTGCACGAACCCCCCGTTCAGCC
CGACCGCTGCGCCTTATCCGGTAACTATCGTCTTGAGTCCAACCCGGTAAGACACGACTTATCGCCACTG
GCAGCAGCCACTGGTAACAGGATTAGCAGAGCGAGGTATGTAGGCGGTGCTACAGAGTTCTTGAAGTGGT
GGCCTAACTACGGCTACACTAGAAGGACAGTATTTGGTATCTGCGCTCTGCTGAAGCCAGTTACCTTCGG
AAAAAGAGTTGGTAGCTCTTGATCCGGCAAACAAACCACCGCTGGTAGCGGTGGTTTTTTTGTTTGCAAG
CAGCAGATTACGCGCAGAAAAAAAGGATCTCAAGAAGATCCTTTGATCTTTTCTACGGGGTCTGACGCTC
AGTGGAACGAAAACTCACGTTAAGGGATTTTGGTCATGAGATTATCAAAAAGGATCTTCACCTAGATCCT
TTTAAATTAAAAATGAAGTTTTAAATCAATCTAAAGTATATATGAGTAAACTTGGTCTGACAGTTACCAA
TGCTTAATCAGTGAGGCACCTATCTCAGCGATCTGTCTATTTCGTTCATCCATAGTTGCCTGACTCCCCG
TCGTGTAGATAACTACGATACGGGAGGGCTTACCATCTGGCCCCAGTGCTGCAATGATACCGCGAGACCC
ACGCTCACCGGCTCCAGATTTATCAGCAATAAACCAGCCAGCCGGAAGGGCCGAGCGCAGAAGTGGTCCT
GCAACTTTATCCGCCTCCATCCAGTCTATTAATTGTTGCCGGGAAGCTAGAGTAAGTAGTTCGCCAGTTA
ATAGTTTGCGCAACGTTGTTGCCATTGCTACAGGCATCGTGGTGTCACGCTCGTCGTTTGGTATGGCTTC
ATTCAGCTCCGGTTCCCAACGATCAAGGCGAGTTACATGATCCCCCATGTTGTGCAAAAAAGCGGTTAGC
TCCTTCGGTCCTCCGATCGTTGTCAGAAGTAAGTTGGCCGCAGTGTTATCACTCATGGTTATGGCAGCAC
TGCATAATTCTCTTACTGTCATGCCATCCGTAAGATGCTTTTCTGTGACTGGTGAGTACTCAACCAAGTC
ATTCTGAGAATAGTGTATGCGGCGACCGAGTTGCTCTTGCCCGGCGTCAATACGGGATAATACCGCGCCA
CATAGCAGAACTTTAAAAGTGCTCATCATTGGAAAACGTTCTTCGGGGCGAAAACTCTCAAGGATCTTAC
CGCTGTTGAGATCCAGTTCGATGTAACCCACTCGTGCACCCAACTGATCTTCAGCATCTTTTACTTTCAC
CAGCGTTTCTGGGTGAGCAAAAACAGGAAGGCAAAATGCCGCAAAAAAGGGAATAAGGGCGACACGGAAA
TGTTGAATACTCATACTCTTCCTTTTTCAATATTATTGAAGCATTTATCAGGGTTATTGTCTCATGAGCG
GATACATATTTGAATGTATTTAGAAAAATAAACAAATAGGGGTTCCGCGCACATTTCCCCGAAAAGTGCC
AC
Features (pLannotate 1.2.2; 28 found; start..end, strand, type, name):
     30..458     -  rep_origin     f1 ori (sequence partly withheld): f1 bacteriophage origin of replication; arrow indicates direction of (+) strand synthesis
    463..618     -  CDS            lacZα (fragment): LacZα fragment of β-galactosidase; lacZ fragment
    626..644     +  promoter       T7 promoter: promoter for bacteriophage T7 RNA polymerase
    658..958     +  enhancer       CMV enhancer: human cytomegalovirus immediate early enhancer
    959..1158    +  promoter       CMV promoter: human cytomegalovirus (CMV) immediate early promoter
   1176..1356    +  LTR            5' LTR (truncated): truncated 5' long terminal repeat (LTR) from HIV-1
   1403..1528    +  misc_feature   HIV-1 Ψ: packaging signal of human immunodeficiency virus type 1
   1512..1850    +  CDS            HIV-1 gag (fragment): gag protein from human immunodeficiency virus 1; gag
   2027..2260    +  misc_feature   RRE: The Rev response element (RRE) of HIV-1 allows for Rev-dependent mRNA export from the nucleus to the cytoplasm.
   2637..2737    +  CDS            Rev (fragment): human immunodeficiency virus 1 (HIV-1) Rev protein; rev; enhances nuclear export of unspliced and incompletely spliced viral mRNAs
   2787..2904    +  misc_feature   cPPT/CTS: central polypurine tract and central termination sequence of HIV-1
   2979..3219    +  promoter       U6 promoter: RNA polymerase III promoter for human U6 snRNA
   3266..3333    +  misc_RNA       tracrRNA (fragment): trans-activating CRISPR RNA for the Streptococcus pyogenes CRISPR/Cas9 system
   3356..3855    +  promoter       PGK promoter: mouse phosphoglycerate kinase 1 promoter
   3895..4491    +  CDS            PuroR (fragment): puromycin N-acetyltransferase; pac from Streptomyces; confers resistance to puromycin
   4564..5262    +  CDS            TagBFP: TagBFP is a basic (constitutively fluorescent) blue fluorescent protein published in 2008, derived from Entacmaea quadricolor. It is reported to be a very rapidly-maturing monomer with very low acid sensitivity.
   5274..5860    +  misc_feature   WPRE: woodchuck hepatitis virus posttranscriptional regulatory element
   5854..6000    +  CDS            nef (fragment): NEF_HV1LA - Experimental evidence at protein level: Swiss-Prot protein existence level 1. Extracellular Nef protein targets CD4(+) T-lymphocytes for apoptosis by interacting with CXCR4 surface receptors. From Human immunodeficiency virus type 1 group M subtype B (isolate Lai) (HIV-1).
   6008..6186    +  LTR            5' LTR (truncated): truncated 5' long terminal repeat (LTR) from HIV-1
   6212..6323    +  polyA_signal   bGH poly(A) signal: bovine growth hormone polyadenylation signal
   6462..6480    -  promoter       T3 promoter: promoter for bacteriophage T3 RNA polymerase
   6525..6541    -  protein_bind   lac operator: The lac repressor binds to the lac operator to inhibit transcription in E. coli. This inhibition can be relieved by adding lactose or isopropyl-β-D-thiogalactopyranoside (IPTG). lac repressor encoded by lacI
   6549..6579    -  promoter       lac promoter: promoter for the E. coli lac operon
   6594..6615    -  protein_bind   CAP binding site: CAP binding activates transcription in the presence of cAMP. E. coli catabolite activator protein
   6628..6720    -  CDS            lacI (fragment): lac repressor; lacI; The lac repressor binds to the lac operator to inhibit transcription in E. coli. This inhibition can be relieved by adding lactose or isopropyl-β-D-thiogalactopyranoside (IPTG).
   6903..7491    -  rep_origin     ori: high-copy-number ColE1/pMB1/pBR322/pUC origin of replication
   7662..8522    -  CDS            AmpR: β-lactamase; bla; confers resistance to ampicillin, carbenicillin, and related antibiotics
   8523..8627    -  promoter       AmpR promoter: bla
