>Addgene plasmid #105036 | pKLV2-U6gRNA5(Pou5f1-g2)-PGKpuroBFP-W | addgene full sequence | sequence record 207384 | Addgene NGS Result
CTAAATTGTAAGCGTTAATATTTTGTTAAAATTCGCGTTAAATTTTTGTTAAATCAGCTCATTTTTTAAC
CAATAGGCCGAAATCGGCAAAATCCCTTATAAATCAAAAGAATAGACCGAGATAGGGT
[37 nt withheld, positions 129-165]
AAAGAACGTGGACTCCAACGTCAAAGG
[49 nt withheld, positions 193-241]
T
[91 nt withheld, positions 243-333]
G
[124 nt withheld, positions 335-458]
CCCATTCGCCATTCAGGCTGCGCAACTGTTGGGAAGGGCGATCGGTGCGGGCCTCTTCGCTATTACGCCA
GCTGGCGAAAGGGGGATGTGCTGCAAGGCGATTAAGTTGGGTAACGCCAGGGTTTTCCCAGTCACGACGT
TGTAAAACGACGGCCAGTGAGCGCGCGTAATACGACTCACTATAGGGCGAATTGACTAGTACATAACTTA
CGGTAAATGGCCCGCCTGGCTGACCGCCCAACGACCCCCGCCCATTGACGTCAATAATGACGTATGTTCC
CATAGTAACGCCAATAGGGACTTTCCATTGACGTCAATGGGTGGAGTATTTACGGTAAACTGCCCACTTG
GCAGTACATCAAGTGTATCATATGCCAAGTACGCCCCCTATTGACGTCAATGACGGTAAATGGCCCGCCT
GGCATTATGCCCAGTACATGACCTTATGGGACTTTCCTACTTGGCAGTACATCTACGTATTAGTCATCGC
TATTACCATGGTGATGCGGTTTTGGCAGTACATCAATGGGCGTGGATAGCGGTTTGACTCACGGGGATTT
CCAAGTCTCCACCCCATTGACGTCAATGGGAGTTTGTTTTGGCACCAAAATCAACGGGACTTTCCAAAAT
GTCGTAACAACTCCGCCCCATTGACGCAAATGGGCGGTAGGCGTGTACGGTGGGAGGTCTATATAAGCAG
CGCGTTTTGCCTGTACTGGGTCTCTCTGGTTAGACCAGATCTGAGCCTGGGAGCTCTCTGGCTAACTAGG
GAACCCACTGCTTAAGCCTCAATAAAGCTTGCCTTGAGTGCTTCAAGTAGTGTGTGCCCGTCTGTTGTGT
GACTCTGGTAACTAGAGATCCCTCAGACCCTTTTAGTCAGTGTGGAAAATCTCTAGCAGTGGCGCCCGAA
CAGGGACTTGAAAGCGAAAGGGAAACCAGAGGAGCTCTCTCGACGCAGGACTCGGCTTGCTGAAGCGCGC
ACGGCAAGAGGCGAGGGGCGGCGACTGGTGAGTACGCCAAAAATTTTGACTAGCGGAGGCTAGAAGGAGA
GAGATGGGTGCGAGAGCGTCAGTATTAAGCGGGGGAGAATTAGATCGCGATGGGAAAAAATTCGGTTAAG
GCCAGGGGGAAAGAAAAAATATAAATTAAAACATATAGTATGGGCAAGCAGGGAGCTAGAACGATTCGCA
GTTAATCCTGGCCTGTTAGAAACATCAGAAGGCTGTAGACAAATACTGGGACAGCTACAACCATCCCTTC
AGACAGGATCAGAAGAACTTAGATCATTATATAATACAGTAGCAACCCTCTATTGTGTGCATCAAAGGAT
AGAGATAAAAGACACCAAGGAAGCTTTAGACAAGATAGAGGAAGAGCAAAACAAAAGTAAGACCACCGCA
CAGCAAGCGGCCGGCCGCGCTGATCTTCAGACCTGGAGGAGGAGATATGAGGGACAATTGGAGAAGTGAA
TTATATAAATATAAAGTAGTAAAAATTGAACCATTAGGAGTAGCACCCACCAAGGCAAAGAGAAGAGTGG
TGCAGAGAGAAAAAAGAGCAGTGGGAATAGGAGCTTTGTTCCTTGGGTTCTTGGGAGCAGCAGGAAGCAC
TATGGGCGCAGCGTCAATGACGCTGACGGTACAGGCCAGACAATTATTGTCTGGTATAGTGCAGCAGCAG
AACAATTTGCTGAGGGCTATTGAGGCGCAACAGCATCTGTTGCAACTCACAGTCTGGGGCATCAAGCAGC
TCCAGGCAAGAATCCTGGCTGTGGAAAGATACCTAAAGGATCAACAGCTCCTGGGGATTTGGGGTTGCTC
TGGAAAACTCATTTGCACCACTGCTGTGCCTTGGAATGCTAGTTGGAGTAATAAATCTCTGGAACAGATT
TGGAATCACACGACCTGGATGGAGTGGGACAGAGAAATTAACAATTACACAAGCTTAATACACTCCTTAA
TTGAAGAATCGCAAAACCAGCAAGAAAAGAATGAACAAGAATTATTGGAATTAGATAAATGGGCAAGTTT
GTGGAATTGGTTTAACATAACAAATTGGCTGTGGTATATAAAATTATTCATAATGATAGTAGGAGGCTTG
GTAGGTTTAAGAATAGTTTTTGCTGTACTTTCTATAGTGAATAGAGTTAGGCAGGGATATTCACCATTAT
CGTTTCAGACCCACCTCCCAACCCCGAGGGGACCCGACAGGCCCGAAGGAATAGAAGAAGAAGGTGGAGA
GAGAGACAGAGACAGATCCATTCGATTAGTGAACGGATCGGCACTGCGTGCGCCAATTCTGCAGACAAAT
GGCAGTATTCATCCACAATTTTAAAAGAAAAGGGGGGATTGGGGGGTACAGTGCAGGGGAAAGAATAGTA
GACATAATAGCAACAGACATACAAACTAAAGAATTACAAAAACAAATTACAAAAATTCAAAATTTTCGGG
TTTATTACAGGGACAGCAGAGATCCAGTTTGGTTAGTACCGGGCCCTACGCGTCCAAGGTCGGGCAGGAA
GAGGGCCTATTTCCCATGATTCCTTCATATTTGCATATACGATACAAGGCTGTTAGAGAGATAATTAGAA
TTAATTTGACTGTAAACACAAAGATATTAGTACAAAATACGTGACGTAGAAAGTAATAATTTCTTGGGTA
GTTTGCAGTTTTAAAATTATGTTTTAAAATGGACTATCATATGCTTACCGTAACTTGAAAGTATTTCGAT
TTCTTGGCTTTATATATCTTGTGGAAAGGACGAAACACCGCTAGTCCCCCAAGTTGGCGGTTTAAGAGCT
ATGCTGGAAACAGCATAGCAAGTTTAAATAAGGCTAGTCCGTTATCAACTTGAAAAAGTGGCACCGAGTC
GGTGCTTTTTTTGGATCCAATTCTACCGGGTAGGGGAGGCGCTTTTCCCAAGGCAGTCTGGAGCATGCGC
TTTAGCAGCCCCGCTGGGCACTTGGCGCTACACAAGTGGCCTCTGGCCTCGCACACATTCCACATCCACC
GGTAGGCGCCAACCGGCTCCGTTCTTTGGTGGCCCCTTCGCGCCACCTTCTACTCCTCCCCTAGTCAGGA
AGTTCCCCCCCGCCCCGCAGCTCGCGTCGTGCAGGACGTGACAAATGGAAGTAGCACGTCTCACTAGTCT
CGTGCAGATGGACAGCACCGCTGAGCAATGGAAGCGGGTAGGCCTTTGGGGCAGCGGCCAATAGCAGCTT
TGCTCCTTCGCTTTCTGGGCTCAGAGGCTGGGAAGGGGTGGGTCCGGGGGCGGGCTCAGGGGCGGGCTCA
GGGGCGGGGCGGGCGCCCGAAGGTCCTCCGGAGGCCCGGCATTCTGCACGCTTCAAAAGCGCACGTCTGC
CGCGCTGTTCTCCTCTTCCTCATCTCCGGGCCTTTCGACCTGCATCCATCTAGATCTCGAGCAGCTGAAG
CTTACCATGACCGAGTACAAGCCCACGGTGCGCCTCGCCACCCGCGACGACGTCCCCAGGGCCGTACGCA
CCCTCGCCGCCGCGTTCGCCGACTACCCCGCCACGCGCCACACCGTCGATCCGGACCGCCACATCGAGCG
GGTCACCGAGCTGCAAGAACTCTTCCTCACGCGCGTCGGGCTCGACATCGGCAAGGTGTGGGTCGCGGAC
GACGGCGCCGCGGTGGCGGTCTGGACCACGCCGGAGAGCGTCGAAGCGGGGGCGGTGTTCGCCGAGATCG
GCCCGCGCATGGCCGAGTTGAGCGGTTCCCGGCTGGCCGCGCAGCAACAGATGGAAGGCCTCCTGGCGCC
GCACCGGCCCAAGGAGCCCGCGTGGTTCCTGGCCACCGTCGGCGTCTCGCCCGACCACCAGGGCAAGGGT
CTGGGCAGCGCCGTCGTGCTCCCCGGAGTGGAGGCGGCCGAGCGCGCCGGGGTGCCCGCCTTCCTGGAGA
CCTCCGCGCCCCGCAACCTCCCCTTCTACGAGCGGCTCGGCTTCACCGTCACCGCCGACGTCGAGGTGCC
CGAAGGACCGCGCACCTGGTGCATGACCCGCAAGCCCGGTGCCGGCGGCGGGTCCGGAGGAGAGGGCAGA
GGAAGTCTCCTAACATGCGGTGACGTGGAGGAGAATCCTGGCCCAATGAGCGAGCTGATTAAGGAGAACA
TGCACATGAAGCTGTACATGGAGGGCACCGTGGACAACCATCACTTCAAGTGCACATCCGAGGGCGAAGG
CAAGCCCTACGAGGGCACCCAGACCATGAGAATCAAGGTGGTCGAGGGCGGCCCTCTCCCCTTCGCCTTC
GACATCCTGGCTACTAGCTTCCTCTACGGCAGCAAGACCTTCATCAACCACACCCAGGGCATCCCCGACT
TCTTCAAGCAGTCCTTCCCTGAGGGCTTCACATGGGAGAGAGTCACCACATACGAGGACGGGGGCGTGCT
GACCGCTACCCAGGACACCAGCCTCCAGGACGGCTGCCTCATCTACAACGTCAAGATCAGAGGGGTGAAC
TTCACATCCAACGGCCCTGTGATGCAGAAGAAAACACTCGGCTGGGAGGCCTTCACCGAGACGCTGTACC
CCGCTGACGGCGGCCTGGAAGGCAGAAACGACATGGCCCTGAAGCTCGTGGGCGGGAGCCATCTGATCGC
AAACATCAAGACCACATATAGATCCAAGAAACCCGCTAAGAACCTCAAGATGCCTGGCGTCTACTATGTG
GACTACAGACTGGAAAGAATCAAGGAGGCCAACAACGAGACCTACGTCGAGCAGCACGAGGTGGCAGTGG
CCAGATACTGCGACCTCCCTAGCAAACTGGGGCACAAGCTTAATTGAGCGGCCGCTCAACCTCTGGATTA
CAAAATTTGTGAAAGATTGACTGGTATTCTTAACTATGTTGCTCCTTTTACGCTATGTGGATACGCTGCT
TTAATGCCTTTGTATCATGCTATTGCTTCCCGTATGGCTTTCATTTTCTCCTCCTTGTATAAATCCTGGT
TGCTGTCTCTTTATGAGGAGTTGTGGCCCGTTGTCAGGCAACGTGGCGTGGTGTGCACTGTGTTTGCTGA
CGCAACCCCCACTGGTTGGGGCATTGCCACCACCTGTCAGCTCCTTTCCGGGACTTTCGCTTTCCCCCTC
CCTATTGCCACGGCGGAACTCATCGCCGCCTGCCTTGCCCGCTGCTGGACAGGGGCTCGGCTGTTGGGCA
CTGACAATTCCGTGGTGTTGTCGGGGAAATCATCGTCCTTTCCTTGGCTGCTCGCCTGTGTTGCCACCTG
GATTCTGCGCGGGACGTCCTTCTGCTACGTCCCTTCGGCCCTCAATCCAGCGGACCTTCCTTCCCGCGGC
CTGCTGCCGGCTCTGCGGCCTCTTCCGCGTCTACGCCTTCGCCCTCAGACGAGTCGGATCTCCCTTTGGG
CCGCCTCCCCGCAGGTACCTTTAAGACCAATGACTTACAAGGCAGCTGTAGATCTTAGCCACTTTTTAAA
AGAAAAGGGGGGACTGGAAGGGCTAATTCACTCCCAAAGAAGTCAAGATCTGCTTTTTGCCTGTACTGGG
TCTCTCTGGTTAGACCAGAGTCTCTCTGGTTAGACCAGATCTGAGCCTGGGAGCTCTCTGGCTAACTAGG
GAACCCACTGCTTAAGCCTCAATAAAGCTTGCCTTGAGTGCTTCAAGTAGTGTGTGCCCGTCTGTTGTGT
GACTCTGGTAACTAGAGATCCCTCAGACCCTTTTAGTCAGTGTGGAAAATCTCTAGCAGTTTAAACCCGC
TGATCAGCCTCGACTGTGCCTTCTAGTTGCCAGCCATCTGTTGTTTGCCCCTCCCCCGTGCCTTCCTTGA
CCCTGGAAGGTGCCACTCCCACTGTCCTTTCCTAATAAAATGAGGAAATTGCATCGCATTGTCTGAGTAG
GTGTCATTCTATTCTGGGGGGTGGGGTGGGGCAGGACAGCAAGGGGGAGGATTGGGAAGTCAATAGCAGG
CATGCTGGGGATGCGGTGGGCTCTATGGGCGGCCGTTAATTAAGCTTTTGTTCCCTTTAGTGAGGGTTAA
TTGCGCGCTTGGCGTAATCATGGTCATAGCTGTTTCCTGTGTGAAATTGTTATCCGCTCACAATTCCACA
CAACATACGAGCCGGGAGCATAAAGTGTAAAGCCTGGGGTGCCTAATGAGTGAGCTAACTCACATTAATT
GCGTTGCGCTCACTGCCCGCTTTCCAGTCGGGAAACCTGTCGTGCCAGCTGCATTAATGAATCGGCCAAC
GCGCGGGGAGAGGCGGTTTGCGTATTGGGCGCTCTTCCGCTTCCTCGCTCACTGACTCGCTGCGCTCGGT
CGTTCGGCTGCGGCGAGCGGTATCAGCTCACTCAAAGGCGGTAATACGGTTATCCACAGAATCAGGGGAT
AACGCAGGAAAGAACATGTGAGCAAAAGGCCAGCAAAAGGCCAGGAACCGTAAAAAGGCCGCGTTGCTGG
CGTTTTTCCATAGGCTCCGCCCCCCTGACGAGCATCACAAAAATCGACGCTCAAGTCAGAGGTGGCGAAA
CCCGACAGGACTATAAAGATACCAGGCGTTTCCCCCTGGAAGCTCCCTCGTGCGCTCTCCTGTTCCGACC
CTGCCGCTTACCGGATACCTGTCCGCCTTTCTCCCTTCGGGAAGCGTGGCGCTTTCTCATAGCTCACGCT
GTAGGTATCTCAGTTCGGTGTAGGTCGTTCGCTCCAAGCTGGGCTGTGTGCACGAACCCCCCGTTCAGCC
CGACCGCTGCGCCTTATCCGGTAACTATCGTCTTGAGTCCAACCCGGTAAGACACGACTTATCGCCACTG
GCAGCAGCCACTGGTAACAGGATTAGCAGAGCGAGGTATGTAGGCGGTGCTACAGAGTTCTTGAAGTGGT
GGCCTAACTACGGCTACACTAGAAGAACAGTATTTGGTATCTGCGCTCTGCTGAAGCCAGTTACCTTCGG
AAAAAGAGTTGGTAGCTCTTGATCCGGCAAACAAACCACCGCTGGTAGCGGTGGTTTTTTTGTTTGCAAG
CAGCAGATTACGCGCAGAAAAAAAGGATCTCAAGAAGATCCTTTGATCTTTTCTACGGGGTCTGACGCTC
AGTGGAACGAAAACTCACGTTAAGGGATTTTGGTCATGAGATTATCAAAAAGGATCTTCACCTAGATCCT
TTTAAATTAAAAATGAAGTTTTAAATCAATCTAAAGTATATATGAGTAAACTTGGTCTGACAGTTACCAA
TGCTTAATCAGTGAGGCACCTATCTCAGCGATCTGTCTATTTCGTTCATCCATAGTTGCCTGACTCCCCG
TCGTGTAGATAACTACGATACGGGAGGGCTTACCATCTGGCCCCAGTGCTGCAATGATACCGCGAGACCC
ACGCTCACCGGCTCCAGATTTATCAGCAATAAACCAGCCAGCCGGAAGGGCCGAGCGCAGAAGTGGTCCT
GCAACTTTATCCGCCTCCATCCAGTCTATTAATTGTTGCCGGGAAGCTAGAGTAAGTAGTTCGCCAGTTA
ATAGTTTGCGCAACGTTGTTGCCATTGCTACAGGCATCGTGGTGTCACGCTCGTCGTTTGGTATGGCTTC
ATTCAGCTCCGGTTCCCAACGATCAAGGCGAGTTACATGATCCCCCATGTTGTGCAAAAAAGCGGTTAGC
TCCTTCGGTCCTCCGATCGTTGTCAGAAGTAAGTTGGCCGCAGTGTTATCACTCATGGTTATGGCAGCAC
TGCATAATTCTCTTACTGTCATGCCATCCGTAAGATGCTTTTCTGTGACTGGTGAGTACTCAACCAAGTC
ATTCTGAGAATAGTGTATGCGGCGACCGAGTTGCTCTTGCCCGGCGTCAATACGGGATAATACCGCGCCA
CATAGCAGAACTTTAAAAGTGCTCATCATTGGAAAACGTTCTTCGGGGCGAAAACTCTCAAGGATCTTAC
CGCTGTTGAGATCCAGTTCGATGTAACCCACTCGTGCACCCAACTGATCTTCAGCATCTTTTACTTTCAC
CAGCGTTTCTGGGTGAGCAAAAACAGGAAGGCAAAATGCCGCAAAAAAGGGAATAAGGGCGACACGGAAA
TGTTGAATACTCATACTCTTCCTTTTTCAATATTATTGAAGCATTTATCAGGGTTATTGTCTCATGAGCG
GATACATATTTGAATGTATTTAGAAAAATAAACAAATAGGGGTTCCGCGCACATTTCCCCGAAAAGTGCC
AC
Features (pLannotate 1.2.2; 28 found; start..end, strand, type, name):
     30..458     -  rep_origin     f1 ori (sequence partly withheld): f1 bacteriophage origin of replication; arrow indicates direction of (+) strand synthesis
    463..618     -  CDS            lacZα (fragment): LacZα fragment of β-galactosidase; lacZ fragment
    626..644     +  promoter       T7 promoter: promoter for bacteriophage T7 RNA polymerase
    658..958     +  enhancer       CMV enhancer: human cytomegalovirus immediate early enhancer
    959..1158    +  promoter       CMV promoter: human cytomegalovirus (CMV) immediate early promoter
   1176..1356    +  LTR            5' LTR (truncated): truncated 5' long terminal repeat (LTR) from HIV-1
   1403..1528    +  misc_feature   HIV-1 Ψ: packaging signal of human immunodeficiency virus type 1
   1512..1850    +  CDS            HIV-1 gag (fragment): gag protein from human immunodeficiency virus 1; gag
   2027..2260    +  misc_feature   RRE: The Rev response element (RRE) of HIV-1 allows for Rev-dependent mRNA export from the nucleus to the cytoplasm.
   2637..2737    +  CDS            Rev (fragment): human immunodeficiency virus 1 (HIV-1) Rev protein; rev; enhances nuclear export of unspliced and incompletely spliced viral mRNAs
   2787..2904    +  misc_feature   cPPT/CTS: central polypurine tract and central termination sequence of HIV-1
   2979..3219    +  promoter       U6 promoter: RNA polymerase III promoter for human U6 snRNA
   3266..3333    +  misc_RNA       tracrRNA (fragment): trans-activating CRISPR RNA for the Streptococcus pyogenes CRISPR/Cas9 system
   3356..3855    +  promoter       PGK promoter: mouse phosphoglycerate kinase 1 promoter
   3895..4491    +  CDS            PuroR (fragment): puromycin N-acetyltransferase; pac from Streptomyces; confers resistance to puromycin
   4564..5262    +  CDS            TagBFP: TagBFP is a basic (constitutively fluorescent) blue fluorescent protein published in 2008, derived from Entacmaea quadricolor. It is reported to be a very rapidly-maturing monomer with very low acid sensitivity.
   5274..5860    +  misc_feature   WPRE: woodchuck hepatitis virus posttranscriptional regulatory element
   5854..6000    +  CDS            nef (fragment): NEF_HV1LA - Experimental evidence at protein level: Swiss-Prot protein existence level 1. Extracellular Nef protein targets CD4(+) T-lymphocytes for apoptosis by interacting with CXCR4 surface receptors. From Human immunodeficiency virus type 1 group M subtype B (isolate Lai) (HIV-1).
   6008..6186    +  LTR            5' LTR (truncated): truncated 5' long terminal repeat (LTR) from HIV-1
   6212..6323    +  polyA_signal   bGH poly(A) signal: bovine growth hormone polyadenylation signal
   6462..6480    -  promoter       T3 promoter: promoter for bacteriophage T3 RNA polymerase
   6525..6541    -  protein_bind   lac operator: The lac repressor binds to the lac operator to inhibit transcription in E. coli. This inhibition can be relieved by adding lactose or isopropyl-β-D-thiogalactopyranoside (IPTG). lac repressor encoded by lacI
   6549..6579    -  promoter       lac promoter: promoter for the E. coli lac operon
   6594..6615    -  protein_bind   CAP binding site: CAP binding activates transcription in the presence of cAMP. E. coli catabolite activator protein
   6628..6720    -  CDS            lacI (fragment): lac repressor; lacI; The lac repressor binds to the lac operator to inhibit transcription in E. coli. This inhibition can be relieved by adding lactose or isopropyl-β-D-thiogalactopyranoside (IPTG).
   6903..7491    -  rep_origin     ori: high-copy-number ColE1/pMB1/pBR322/pUC origin of replication
   7662..8522    -  CDS            AmpR: β-lactamase; bla; confers resistance to ampicillin, carbenicillin, and related antibiotics
   8523..8627    -  promoter       AmpR promoter: bla
