[The description below was written by a language model from this plasmid's Addgene catalogue record and pLannotate feature annotations shown in this document.]
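Description:
pKLV2-U6gRNA5(Pou5f1-g2)-PGKpuroBFP-W is an 8,650 nt lentiviral CRISPR guide RNA plasmid built on the pKLV2-U6gRNA5(BbsI)-PGKpuroBFP-W backbone. It is propagated in E. coli through a high-copy ColE1/pUC-type origin with ampicillin selection (AmpR under its own promoter). It also retains phagemid-derived elements, including an f1 origin, lacZα and lac regulatory fragments, and flanking T7 and T3 promoters. The transfer cassette begins with a CMV enhancer/promoter fused to a truncated HIV-1 5' LTR, which drives genomic RNA production in packaging cells. This is followed by the Ψ packaging signal with a gag fragment, the RRE for Rev-dependent nuclear export, and the cPPT/CTS. The downstream LTR is also annotated as truncated and is followed by a bGH polyadenylation signal. No viral structural or enzymatic genes are intact, so packaging functions must be supplied in trans.

The payload has two expression units. A human U6 RNA polymerase III promoter drives a single guide RNA targeting mouse Pou5f1 (Oct4). The spacer was cloned into BbsI sites that were destroyed in the process, and it is joined to a Streptococcus pyogenes Cas9 scaffold, annotated as a tracrRNA fragment. Downstream, the mouse PGK promoter drives puromycin N-acetyltransferase followed by TagBFP, with a WPRE to enhance transcript expression. The element linking the two coding sequences is not annotated in the feature table. Transduced mammalian cells can therefore be selected with puromycin and tracked by blue fluorescence. The plasmid does not encode Cas9, so it must be used in cells that receive the nuclease separately. The associated work concerns CRISPR knockout screening of naive pluripotency, where a guide against this gene would serve for targeted disruption of Pou5f1 in mouse cells.
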