Addgene plasmid #105036: pKLV2-U6gRNA5(Pou5f1-g2)-PGKpuroBFP-W
Purpose: Lentiviral gRNA plasmid targeting mouse Pou5f1 , co-expression of TagBFP
Depositing lab: Kosuke Yusa. Depositing organization: Wellcome Sanger Institute. Publication: Genome-wide CRISPR-KO Screen Uncovers mTORC1-Mediated Gsk3 Regulation in Naive Pluripotency Maintenance and Dissolution. Li M, Yu JSL, Tilgner K, Ong SH, Koike-Yusa H, Yusa K. Cell Rep. 2018 Jul 10;24(2):489-502. doi: 10.1016/j.celrep.2018.06.027. PubMed 29996108.
Backbone
  Vector backbone: pKLV2-U6gRNA5(BbsI)-PGKpuroBFP-W
  Backbone manufacturer: Yusa Lab
  Vector type: Mammalian Expression, Lentiviral, CRISPR
  Selectable markers: Puromycin
Growth in bacteria
  Bacterial resistance: Ampicillin, 100 μg/mL
  Growth temperature: 37°C
  Growth strain: NEB Stable
  Copy number: High Copy
Gene/Insert
  Gene/Insert name: Pou5f1
  gRNA/shRNA sequence: CTAGTCCCCCAAGTTGGCG
  Species: M. musculus (mouse)
  Entrez Gene: Pou5f1 (a.k.a. NF-A3, Oct-3, Oct-3/4, Oct-4, Oct3, Oct3/4, Oct4, Otf-3, Otf-4, Otf3, Otf3-rs7, Otf3g, Otf4)
  Promoter: U6
  Cloning method: Restriction Enzyme; 5′ cloning site BbsI (destroyed during cloning); 3′ cloning site BbsI (destroyed during cloning)
  Sequencing primers: 5′ LKO.1 5'
Terms and licenses: Academic/Nonprofit Terms; Industry Terms: Not Available to Industry
How to cite: pKLV2-U6gRNA5(Pou5f1-g2)-PGKpuroBFP-W was a gift from Kosuke Yusa (Addgene plasmid # 105036 ; http://n2t.net/addgene:105036 ; RRID:Addgene_105036)
